>Addgene plasmid #120004 | pMaCTag-25 | depositor full sequence | sequence record 228030 | pMaCTag-25 sequence 4022 bps
GAACGCGGCCGCCAGCTGAAGCTTCGTACGTCAGGTGGAGGAGGTAGTGGCGGAGGCGGATCCGTGAGCA
AGGGCGAGGAGCTGTTCACCGGGGTGGTGCCCATCCTGGTCGAGCTGGACGGCGACGTAAACGGCCACAA
GTTCAGCGTGTCCGGCGAGGGCGAGGGCGATGCCACCTACGGCAAGCTGACCCTGAAGTTCATCTGCACC
ACCGGCAAGCTGCCCGTGCCCTGGCCCACCCTCGTGACCACCTTCGGCTACGGCCTGCAGTGCTTCGCCC
GCTACCCCGACCACATGAAGCAGCACGACTTCTTCAAGTCCGCCATGCCCGAAGGCTACGTCCAGGAGCG
CACCATCTTCTTCAAGGACGACGGCAACTACAAGACCCGCGCCGAGGTGAAGTTCGAGGGCGACACCCTG
GTGAACCGCATCGAGCTGAAGGGCATCGACTTCAAGGAGGACGGCAACATCCTGGGGCACAAGCTGGAGT
ACAACTACAACAGCCACAACGTCTATATCATGGCCGACAAGCAGAAGAACGGCATCAAGGTGAACTTCAA
GATCCGCCACAACATCGAGGACGGCAGCGTGCAGCTCGCCGACCACTACCAGCAGAACACCCCCATCGGC
GACGGCCCCGTGCTGCTGCCCGACAACCACTACCTGAGCTACCAGTCCGCCCTGAGCAAAGACCCCAACG
AGAAGCGCGATCACATGGTCCTGCTGGAGTTCGTGACCGCCGCCGGGATCACTCTCGGCATGGACGAGCT
GTACAAGGAATTCGGAGTGCAGGTGGAAACCATCTCCCCAGGAGACGGGCGCACCTTCCCCAAGCGCGGC
CAGACCTGCGTGGTGCACTACACCGGGATGCTTGAAGATGGAAAGAAAGTTGATTCCTCCCGGGACAGAA
ACAAGCCCTTTAAGTTTATGCTAGGCAAGCAGGAGGTGATCCGAGGCTGGGAAGAAGGGGTTGCCCAGAT
GAGTGTGGGTCAGAGAGCCAAACTGACTATATCTCCAGATTATGCCTATGGTGCCACTGGGCACCCAGGC
ATCATCCCACCACATGCCACTCTCGTCTTCGATGTGGAGCTTCTAAAACTGGAAACGCGTGGAGTGGAGG
AAGTGGCGGAGGGGGTAGTTCTCTTAAGGCGGCGAGGTAATTAGACTAGTAACTTGTTTATTGCAGCTTA
TAATGGTTACAAATAAAGCAATAGCATCACAAATTTCACAAATAAAGCATTTTTTTCACTGCATTCTAGT
TGTGGTTTGTCCAAACTCATCAATGTATCTTAGTCGATATAACTTCGTATAGCATACATTATACGAAGTT
ATGTCGAGGAGGGCCTATTTCCCATGATTCCTTCATATTTGCATATACGATACAAGGCTGTTAGAGAGAT
AATTGGAATTAATTTGACTGTAAACACAAAGATATTAGTACAAAATACGTGACGTAGAAAGTAATAATTT
CTTGGGTAGTTTGCAGTTTTAAAATTATGTTTTAAAATGGACTATCATATGCTTACCGTAACTTGAAAGT
ATTTCGATTTCTTGGCTTTATATATCTTGTGGAAAGGACGAAACACCGATAACTTCGTATAGCATACATT
ATACGAAGTTATGGTACCGATGCAGCTAGCCCGCGGATCTGCCGGTCTCCCTATAGTGAGTCGTATTAAT
TTCGATAAGCCAGGTTAACCTGCATTAATGAATCGGCCAACGCGCGGGGAGAGGCGGTTTGCGTATTGGG
CGCTCTTCCGCTTCCTCGCTCACTGACTCGCTGCGCTCGGTCGTTCGGCTGCGGCGAGCGGTATCAGCTC
ACTCAAAGGCGGTAATACGGTTATCCACAGAATCAGGGGATAACGCAGGAAAGAACATGTGAGCAAAAGG
CCAGCAAAAGGCCAGGAACCGTAAAAAGGCCGCGTTGCTGGCGTTTTTCCATAGGCTCCGCCCCCCTGAC
GAGCATCACAAAAATCGACGCTCAAGTCAGAGGTGGCGAAACCCGACAGGACTATAAAGATACCAGGCGT
TTCCCCCTGGAAGCTCCCTCGTGCGCTCTCCTGTTCCGACCCTGCCGCTTACCGGATACCTGTCCGCCTT
TCTCCCTTCGGGAAGCGTGGCGCTTTCTCAATGCTCACGCTGTAGGTATCTCAGTTCGGTGTAGGTCGTT
CGCTCCAAGCTGGGCTGTGTGCACGAACCCCCCGTTCAGCCCGACCGCTGCGCCTTATCCGGTAACTATC
GTCTTGAGTCCAACCCGGTAAGACACGACTTATCGCCACTGGCAGCAGCCACTGGTAACAGGATTAGCAG
AGCGAGGTATGTAGGCGGTGCTACAGAGTTCTTGAAGTGGTGGCCTAACTACGGCTACACTAGAAGGACA
GTATTTGGTATCTGCGCTCTGCTGAAGCCAGTTACCTTCGGAAAAAGAGTTGGTAGCTCTTGATCCGGCA
AACAAACCACCGCTGGTAGCGGTGGTTTTTTTGTTTGCAAGCAGCAGATTACGCGCAGAAAAAAAGGATC
TCAAGAAGATCCTTTGATCTTTTCTACGGGGTCTGACGCTCAGTGGAACGAAAACTCACGTTAAGGGATT
TTGGTCATGAGATTATCAAAAAGGATCTTCACCTAGATCCTTTTAAATTAAAAATGAAGTTTTAAATCAA
TCTAAAGTATATATGAGTAAACTTGGTCTGACAGTTACCAATGCTTAATCAGTGAGGCACCTATCTCAGC
GATCTGTCTATTTCGTTCATCCATAGTTGCCTGACTCCCCGTCGTGTAGATAACTACGATACGGGAGGGC
TTACCATCTGGCCCCAGTGCTGCAATGATACCGCGAGACCCACGCTCACCGGCTCCAGATTTATCAGCAA
TAAACCAGCCAGCCGGAAGGGCCGAGCGCAGAAGTGGTCCTGCAACTTTATCCGCCTCCATCCAGTCTAT
TAATTGTTGCCGGGAAGCTAGAGTAAGTAGTTCGCCAGTTAATAGTTTGCGCAACGTTGTTGCCATTGCT
ACAGGCATCGTGGTGTCACGCTCGTCGTTTGGTATGGCTTCATTCAGCTCCGGTTCCCAACGATCAAGGC
GAGTTACATGATCCCCCATGTTGTGCAAAAAAGCGGTTAGCTCCTTCGGTCCTCCGATCGTTGTCAGAAG
TAAGTTGGCCGCAGTGTTATCACTCATGGTTATGGCAGCACTGCATAATTCTCTTACTGTCATGCCATCC
GTAAGATGCTTTTCTGTGACTGGTGAGTACTCAACCAAGTCATTCTGAGAATAGTGTATGCGGCGACCGA
GTTGCTCTTGCCCGGCGTCAATACGGGATAATACCGCGCCACATAGCAGAACTTTAAAAGTGCTCATCAT
TGGAAAACGTTCTTCGGGGCGAAAACTCTCAAGGATCTTACCGCTGTTGAGATCCAGTTCGATGTAACCC
ACTCGTGCACCCAACTGATCTTCAGCATCTTTTACTTTCACCAGCGTTTCTGGGTGAGCAAAAACAGGAA
GGCAAAATGCCGCAAAAAAGGGAATAAGGGCGACACGGAAATGTTGAATACTCATACTCTTCCTTTTTCA
ATATTATTGAAGCATTTATCAGGGTTATTGTCTCATGAGCGGATACATATTTGAATGTATTTAGAAAAAT
AAACAAATAGGGGTTCCGCGCACATTTCCCCGAAAAGTGCCACCTGACGTCTAAGAAACCATTATTATCA
TGACATTAACCTATAAAAATAGGCGTATCACGAGGCCCTTTCGTCTCGCGCGTTTCGGTGATGACGGTGA
AAACCTCTGACACATGCAGCTCCCGGAGACGGTCACAGCTTGTCTGTAAGCGGATGCCGGGAGCAGACAA
GCCCGTCAGGGCGCGTCAGCGGGTGTTGGCGGGTGTCGGGGCTGGCTTAACTATGCGGCATCAGAGCAGA
TTGTACTGAGAGTGCACCATATGGACATATTGTCGTTAGAACGCGGCTACAATTAATACATAACCTTATG
TATCATACACATACGATTTAGGTGACACTATA
Features (pLannotate 1.2.2; 14 found; start..end, strand, type, name):
     64..777     +  CDS            EYFP: EYFP is a basic (constitutively fluorescent) green/yellow fluorescent protein published in 1996, derived from Aequorea victoria. It is reported to be a very rapidly-maturing weak dimer with high acid sensitivity.
    784..1104    +  CDS            DmrB: F36V mutant of FK506-binding protein FKBP12 binds synthetic ligands that do not bind wild-type FKBP
   1171..1292    +  polyA_signal   SV40 poly(A) signal: SV40 polyadenylation signal
   1299..1332    +  protein_bind   loxP: Cre-mediated recombination occurs in the 8-bp core sequence (GCATACAT). Cre recombinase
   1339..1579    +  promoter       U6 promoter: RNA polymerase III promoter for human U6 snRNA
   1589..1622    +  protein_bind   loxP: Cre-mediated recombination occurs in the 8-bp core sequence (GCATACAT). Cre recombinase
   1660..1678    -  promoter       T7 promoter: promoter for bacteriophage T7 RNA polymerase
   1700..1753    -  CDS            lacI (fragment): lac repressor; lacI; The lac repressor binds to the lac operator to inhibit transcription in E. coli. This inhibition can be relieved by adding lactose or isopropyl-β-D-thiogalactopyranoside (IPTG).
   1936..2524    -  rep_origin     ori: high-copy-number ColE1/pMB1/pBR322/pUC origin of replication
   2695..3555    -  CDS            AmpR: β-lactamase; bla; confers resistance to ampicillin, carbenicillin, and related antibiotics
   3556..3660    -  promoter       AmpR promoter: bla
   3755..3790    +  CDS            rop (fragment): Rop protein, which maintains plasmids at low copy number; rop
   3892..3943    +  misc_feature   bom (fragment): basis of mobility region from pBR322
   4006..2       +  promoter       SP6 promoter (across the origin): promoter for bacteriophage SP6 RNA polymerase
