>Addgene plasmid #120004 | pMaCTag-25 | addgene full sequence | sequence record 232601 | Addgene NGS Result
ATTTAGGTGACACTATAGAACGCGGCCGCCAGCTGAAGCTTCGTACGTCAGGTGGAGGAGGTAGTGGCGG
AGGCGGATCCGTGAGCAAGGGCGAGGAGCTGTTCACCGGGGTGGTGCCCATCCTGGTCGAGCTGGACGGC
GACGTAAACGGCCACAAGTTCAGCGTGTCCGGCGAGGGCGAGGGCGATGCCACCTACGGCAAGCTGACCC
TGAAGTTCATCTGCACCACCGGCAAGCTGCCCGTGCCCTGGCCCACCCTCGTGACCACCTTCGGCTACGG
CCTGCAGTGCTTCGCCCGCTACCCCGACCACATGAAGCAGCACGACTTCTTCAAGTCCGCCATGCCCGAA
GGCTACGTCCAGGAGCGCACCATCTTCTTCAAGGACGACGGCAACTACAAGACCCGCGCCGAGGTGAAGT
TCGAGGGCGACACCCTGGTGAACCGCATCGAGCTGAAGGGCATCGACTTCAAGGAGGACGGCAACATCCT
GGGGCACAAGCTGGAGTACAACTACAACAGCCACAACGTCTATATCATGGCCGACAAGCAGAAGAACGGC
ATCAAGGTGAACTTCAAGATCCGCCACAACATCGAGGACGGCAGCGTGCAGCTCGCCGACCACTACCAGC
AGAACACCCCCATCGGCGACGGCCCCGTGCTGCTGCCCGACAACCACTACCTGAGCTACCAGTCCGCCCT
GAGCAAAGACCCCAACGAGAAGCGCGATCACATGGTCCTGCTGGAGTTCGTGACCGCCGCCGGGATCACT
CTCGGCATGGACGAGCTGTACAAGGAATTCGGAGTGCAGGTGGAAACCATCTCCCCAGGAGACGGGCGCA
CCTTCCCCAAGCGCGGCCAGACCTGCGTGGTGCACTACACCGGGATGCTTGAAGATGGAAAGAAAGTTGA
TTCCTCCCGGGACAGAAACAAGCCCTTTAAGTTTATGCTAGGCAAGCAGGAGGTGATCCGAGGCTGGGAA
GAAGGGGTTGCCCAGATGAGTGTGGGTCAGAGAGCCAAACTGACTATATCTCCAGATTATGCCTATGGTG
CCACTGGGCACCCAGGCATCATCCCACCACATGCCACTCTCGTCTTCGATGTGGAGCTTCTAAAACTGGA
AACGCGTGGAGTGGAGGAAGTGGCGGAGGGGGTAGTTCTCTTAAGGCGGCGAGGTAATTAGACTAGTAAC
TTGTTTATTGCAGCTTATAATGGTTACAAATAAAGCAATAGCATCACAAATTTCACAAATAAAGCATTTT
TTTCACTGCATTCTAGTTGTGGTTTGTCCAAACTCATCAATGTATCTTAGTCGATATAACTTCGTATAGC
ATACATTATACGAAGTTATGTCGAGGAGGGCCTATTTCCCATGATTCCTTCATATTTGCATATACGATAC
AAGGCTGTTAGAGAGATAATTGGAATTAATTTGACTGTAAACACAAAGATATTAGTACAAAATACGTGAC
GTAGAAAGTAATAATTTCTTGGGTAGTTTGCAGTTTTAAAATTATGTTTTAAAATGGACTATCATATGCT
TACCGTAACTTGAAAGTATTTCGATTTCTTGGCTTTATATATCTTGTGGAAAGGACGAAACACCGATAAC
TTCGTATAGCATACATTATACGAAGTTATGGTACCGATGCAGCTAGCCCGCGGATCTGCCGGTCTCCCTA
TAGTGAGTCGTATTAATTTCGATAAGCCAGGTTAACCTGCATTAATGAATCGGCCAACGCGCGGGGAGAG
GCGGTTTGCGTATTGGGCGCTCTTCCGCTTCCTCGCTCACTGACTCGCTGCGCTCGGTCGTTCGGCTGCG
GCGAGCGGTATCAGCTCACTCAAAGGCGGTAATACGGTTATCCACAGAATCAGGGGATAACGCAGGAAAG
AACATGTGAGCAAAAGGCCAGCAAAAGGCCAGGAACCGTAAAAAGGCCGCGTTGCTGGCGTTTTTCCATA
GGCTCCGCCCCCCTGACGAGCATCACAAAAATCGACGCTCAAGTCAGAGGTGGCGAAACCCGACAGGACT
ATAAAGATACCAGGCGTTTCCCCCTGGAAGCTCCCTCGTGCGCTCTCCTGTTCCGACCCTGCCGCTTACC
GGATACCTGTCCGCCTTTCTCCCTTCGGGAAGCGTGGCGCTTTCTCATAGCTCACGCTGTAGGTATCTCA
GTTCGGTGTAGGTCGTTCGCTCCAAGCTGGGCTGTGTGCACGAACCCCCCGTTCAGCCCGACCGCTGCGC
CTTATCCGGTAACTATCGTCTTGAGTCCAACCCGGTAAGACACGACTTATCGCCACTGGCAGCAGCCACT
GGTAACAGGATTAGCAGAGCGAGGTATGTAGGCGGTGCTACAGAGTTCTTGAAGTGGTGGCCTAACTACG
GCTACACTAGAAGAACAGTATTTGGTATCTGCGCTCTGCTGAAGCCAGTTACCTTCGGAAAAAGAGTTGG
TAGCTCTTGATCCGGCAAACAAACCACCGCTGGTAGCGGTGGTTTTTTTGTTTGCAAGCAGCAGATTACG
CGCAGAAAAAAAGGATCTCAAGAAGATCCTTTGATCTTTTCTACGGGGTCTGACGCTCAGTGGAACGAAA
ACTCACGTTAAGGGATTTTGGTCATGAGATTATCAAAAAGGATCTTCACCTAGATCCTTTTAAATTAAAA
ATGAAGTTTTAAATCAATCTAAAGTATATATGAGTAAACTTGGTCTGACAGTTACCAATGCTTAATCAGT
GAGGCACCTATCTCAGCGATCTGTCTATTTCGTTCATCCATAGTTGCCTGACTCCCCGTCGTGTAGATAA
CTACGATACGGGAGGGCTTACCATCTGGCCCCAGTGCTGCAATGATACCGCGAGACCCACGCTCACCGGC
TCCAGATTTATCAGCAATAAACCAGCCAGCCGGAAGGGCCGAGCGCAGAAGTGGTCCTGCAACTTTATCC
GCCTCCATCCAGTCTATTAATTGTTGCCGGGAAGCTAGAGTAAGTAGTTCGCCAGTTAATAGTTTGCGCA
ACGTTGTTGCCATTGCTACAGGCATCGTGGTGTCACGCTCGTCGTTTGGTATGGCTTCATTCAGCTCCGG
TTCCCAACGATCAAGGCGAGTTACATGATCCCCCATGTTGTGCAAAAAAGCGGTTAGCTCCTTCGGTCCT
CCGATCGTTGTCAGAAGTAAGTTGGCCGCAGTGTTATCACTCATGGTTATGGCAGCACTGCATAATTCTC
TTACTGTCATGCCATCCGTAAGATGCTTTTCTGTGACTGGTGAGTACTCAACCAAGTCATTCTGAGAATA
GTGTATGCGGCGACCGAGTTGCTCTTGCCCGGCGTCAATACGGGATAATACCGCGCCACATAGCAGAACT
TTAAAAGTGCTCATCATTGGAAAACGTTCTTCGGGGCGAAAACTCTCAAGGATCTTACCGCTGTTGAGAT
CCAGTTCGATGTAACCCACTCGTGCACCCAACTGATCTTCAGCATCTTTTACTTTCACCAGCGTTTCTGG
GTGAGCAAAAACAGGAAGGCAAAATGCCGCAAAAAAGGGAATAAGGGCGACACGGAAATGTTGAATACTC
ATACTCTTCCTTTTTCAATATTATTGAAGCATTTATCAGGGTTATTGTCTCATGAGCGGATACATATTTG
AATGTATTTAGAAAAATAAACAAATAGGGGTTCCGCGCACATTTCCCCGAAAAGTGCCACCTGACGTCTA
AGAAACCATTATTATCATGACATTAACCTATAAAAATAGGCGTATCACGAGGCCCTTTCGTCTCGCGCGT
TTCGGTGATGACGGTGAAAACCTCTGACACATGCAGCTCCCGGAGACGGTCACAGCTTGTCTGTAAGCGG
ATGCCGGGAGCAGACAAGCCCGTCAGGGCGCGTCAGCGGGTGTTGGCGGGTGTCGGGGCTGGCTTAACTA
TGCGGCATCAGAGCAGATTGTACTGAGAGTGCACCATATGGACATATTGTCGTTAGAACGCGGCTACAAT
TAATACATAACCTTATGTATCATACACATACG
Features (pLannotate 1.2.2; 14 found; start..end, strand, type, name):
      1..19      +  promoter       SP6 promoter: promoter for bacteriophage SP6 RNA polymerase
     81..794     +  CDS            EYFP: EYFP is a basic (constitutively fluorescent) green/yellow fluorescent protein published in 1996, derived from Aequorea victoria. It is reported to be a very rapidly-maturing weak dimer with high acid sensitivity.
    801..1121    +  CDS            DmrB: F36V mutant of FK506-binding protein FKBP12 binds synthetic ligands that do not bind wild-type FKBP
   1188..1309    +  polyA_signal   SV40 poly(A) signal: SV40 polyadenylation signal
   1316..1349    +  protein_bind   loxP: Cre-mediated recombination occurs in the 8-bp core sequence (GCATACAT). Cre recombinase
   1356..1596    +  promoter       U6 promoter: RNA polymerase III promoter for human U6 snRNA
   1606..1639    +  protein_bind   loxP: Cre-mediated recombination occurs in the 8-bp core sequence (GCATACAT). Cre recombinase
   1677..1695    -  promoter       T7 promoter: promoter for bacteriophage T7 RNA polymerase
   1717..1770    -  CDS            lacI (fragment): lac repressor; lacI; The lac repressor binds to the lac operator to inhibit transcription in E. coli. This inhibition can be relieved by adding lactose or isopropyl-β-D-thiogalactopyranoside (IPTG).
   1953..2541    -  rep_origin     ori: high-copy-number ColE1/pMB1/pBR322/pUC origin of replication
   2712..3572    -  CDS            AmpR: β-lactamase; bla; confers resistance to ampicillin, carbenicillin, and related antibiotics
   3573..3677    -  promoter       AmpR promoter: bla
   3772..3807    +  CDS            rop (fragment): Rop protein, which maintains plasmids at low copy number; rop
   3909..3960    +  misc_feature   bom (fragment): basis of mobility region from pBR322
