[The description below was written by a language model from this plasmid's Addgene catalogue record and pLannotate feature annotations shown in this document.]
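Description:
pMaCTag-25 is a 4,022 bp PCR-template plasmid built on the pFA6a backbone. It is not meant to be expressed directly in cells. Instead it supplies a cassette for C-terminal tagging of endogenous mammalian genes by the CRISPR-Cas12a-assisted PCR tagging method. It is maintained in E. coli at high copy through a ColE1/pUC-type origin and selected with ampicillin via the bla gene and its native promoter. Short lacI, rop and bom fragments are backbone remnants, and SP6 and T7 promoters flank the cassette region, with SP6 serving as a sequencing primer site.

The payload, cloned between BamHI and SpeI, is a promoterless open reading frame in which EYFP is followed by the F36V mutant of FKBP12 (annotated as DmrB). The catalogue calls this tag YFP-LID. LID generally denotes a ligand-induced degradation domain based on FKBP(F36V), which would allow fluorescent tracking and ligand-controlled depletion of the tagged protein, although the record does not spell this out. The tag has no promoter because expression is intended to come from the target gene once the tag is fused in frame at its 3′ end. An SV40 polyadenylation signal terminates the transcript.

Downstream lies a human U6 Pol III promoter flanked by two loxP sites in the same orientation, which should make it excisable by Cre. In the PCR tagging scheme, gene-specific M1 and M2 oligos amplify the cassette and add homology arms. The reverse oligo is understood to complete a Cas12a crRNA unit driven by U6, but the record does not detail this step. This version carries no mammalian selection marker, matching the "without selection" purpose. The two sequence records carry identical features and differ only in their start coordinate.
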