Addgene plasmid #120004: pMaCTag-25
Purpose: Template for C-terminal PCR tagging of mammalian genes (without selection) with YFP-LID
Depositing lab: Michael Knop. Depositing organization: Universitaet Heidelberg. Publication: CRISPR-Cas12a-assisted PCR tagging of mammalian genes. Fueller J, Herbst K, Meurer M, Gubicza K, Kurtulmus B, Knopf JD, Kirrmaier D, Buchmuller BC, Pereira G, Lemberg MK, Knop M. J Cell Biol. 2020 Jun 1;219(6). pii: 151766. doi: 10.1083/jcb.201910210. PubMed 32406907.
Backbone
  Vector backbone: pFA6a
  Backbone size w/o insert (bp): 2412
  Vector type: PCR Template
Growth in bacteria
  Bacterial resistance: Ampicillin, 100 μg/mL
  Growth temperature: 37°C
  Growth strain: DH5alpha
  Copy number: High Copy
Gene/Insert
  Gene/Insert name: YFP-LID
  Species: H. sapiens (human)
  Promoter: None
  Tag / fusion protein: YFP-LID (C terminal on backbone)
  Cloning method: Restriction Enzyme; 5′ cloning site BamHI (not destroyed); 3′ cloning site SpeI (not destroyed)
  Sequencing primers: 5′ SP6; 3′ AAACCACAACTAGAATGCAGTG
Terms and licenses: Academic/Nonprofit Terms; Industry Terms: Not Available to Industry
Depositor comments: Template plasmid for C-terminal PCR tagging of mammalian genes. For M1 and M2 tagging oligo design please visit www.pcr-tagging.com Please visit https://www.biorxiv.org/content/early/2018/11/20/473876 for BioRxiv preprint
How to cite: pMaCTag-25 was a gift from Michael Knop (Addgene plasmid # 120004 ; http://n2t.net/addgene:120004 ; RRID:Addgene_120004)
